Addgene plasmid #109290: pSUM-Kan-MCS2-gfp
Purpose: Expresses high levels of gfp in mycobacteria
Depositing lab: Nicolai van Oers. Depositing organization: University of Texas Southwestern Medical Center. Publication: Mycobacterial shuttle vectors designed for high-level protein expression in infected macrophages. Eitson JL, Medeiros JJ, Hoover AR, Srivastava S, Roybal KT, Ainsa JA, Hansen EJ, Gumbo T, van Oers NS. Appl Environ Microbiol. 2012 Oct;78(19):6829-37. doi: 10.1128/AEM.01674-12. Epub 2012 Jul 20. PubMed 22820329.
Backbone
  Vector backbone: pSUM36
  Backbone manufacturer: from PMID 9218713
  Vector type: Bacterial Expression
Growth in bacteria
  Bacterial resistance: Kanamycin, 50 μg/mL
  Growth temperature: 37°C
  Growth strain: DH5alpha
  Copy number: Low Copy
Gene/Insert
  Gene/Insert name: GFP
  Mutation: WT
  Promoter: Kanamycin
  Cloning method: Restriction Enzyme; 5′ cloning site Unknown (unknown if destroyed)
Terms and licenses: Academic/Nonprofit Terms; Industry Terms: Not Available to Industry
Depositor comments: MCS2: HindIII and BamHI cloning sites
How to cite: pSUM-Kan-MCS2-gfp was a gift from Nicolai van Oers (Addgene plasmid # 109290 ; http://n2t.net/addgene:109290 ; RRID:Addgene_109290)
