[The description below was written by a language model from this plasmid's Addgene catalogue record and pLannotate feature annotations shown in this document.]
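Description:
pSUM-Kan-MCS2-gfp is a 6.0 kb bacterial expression plasmid built on the pSUM36 backbone and designed, according to its catalogue entry, as an E. coli–mycobacterial shuttle vector for high-level GFP production in mycobacteria, including during macrophage infection. In E. coli it replicates from a p15A origin, consistent with the low copy number listed, and it is selected with kanamycin through the Tn5-derived neo (nptII) aminoglycoside phosphotransferase gene. The resistance gene sits within a block of transposon remnants: a partial Tn5 transposase upstream, a truncated bleomycin-binding protein gene and an IS1 fragment downstream. These appear to be carried over from the source of the marker rather than being functional parts.

The payload is a wild-type Aequorea victoria GFP coding sequence, which the record says is driven by the kanamycin resistance gene promoter. That promoter is not annotated as a separate feature. The GFP gene lies shortly downstream of the neo block on the same strand, inserted into a lacZα remnant that spans the sequence origin. Residual lac elements (CAP site, lac promoter and operator, and a small lacI fragment) lie just beyond GFP in the opposite orientation and are leftovers of the original cloning region. The "MCS2" in the name refers to a cloning site version offering HindIII and BamHI sites, which should allow GFP to be exchanged for other genes.

A stretch of about 2.5 kb between the p15A origin and the Tn5 sequences carries no annotation. A mycobacterial replicon would be expected in a shuttle vector, but neither the feature table nor the catalogue fields identify one.
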