Features (pLannotate 1.2.2; 12 found; start..end, strand, type, name):
     66..777     +  CDS            GFP (fragment): Aequoria victoria green fluorescent protein
    834..850     -  protein_bind   lac operator: The lac repressor binds to the lac operator to inhibit transcription in E. coli. This inhibition can be relieved by adding lactose or isopropyl-β-D-thiogalactopyranoside (IPTG). lac repressor encoded by lacI
    858..888     -  promoter       lac promoter: promoter for the E. coli lac operon
    903..924     -  protein_bind   CAP binding site: CAP binding activates transcription in the presence of cAMP. E. coli catabolite activator protein
    937..1029    -  CDS            lacI (fragment): lac repressor; lacI; The lac repressor binds to the lac operator to inhibit transcription in E. coli. This inhibition can be relieved by adding lactose or isopropyl-β-D-thiogalactopyranoside (IPTG).
   1152..1207    -  rep_origin     RSF ori (fragment): Plasmids containing the RSF 1030 origin of replication can be propagated in E. coli cells that contain additional plasmids with compatible origins.
   1295..1840    -  rep_origin     p15A ori: Plasmids containing the medium-copy-number p15A origin of replication can be propagated in E. coli cells that contain a second plasmid with the ColE1 origin.
   4398..4781    +  CDS            tnpA (fragment): TN5P_ECOLX - Also known as tnp. Experimental evidence at protein level: Swiss-Prot protein existence level 1. Mediates transposition of transposon Tn5 by a 'cut and paste' mechanism. First, the monomeric transposase binds the 19 bp inverted DNA repeats flanking the transposon. Then, dimerization of the DNA- bound transposase creates a synaptic DNA complex. After nicking of the first DNA strand, excision of the transposon proceeds through a series of intermediates. The transposase then mediates the insertion of the transposon at a new site by strand transfer. The activity of the wild- type tran
   4813..5604    +  CDS            neo: KKA2_KLEPN - Also known as kan, nptII. Experimental evidence at protein level: Swiss-Prot protein existence level 1. Resistance to kanamycin, neomycin, paromomycin, ribostamycin, butirosin and gentamicin B. From Klebsiella pneumoniae.
   5628..5780    +  CDS            ble (fragment): BLE_KLEPN - Experimental evidence at protein level: Swiss-Prot protein existence level 1. Binding protein with a strong affinity to the bleomycin family of antibiotics. Binds to CL990; an antimitotic-antibiotic compound. From Klebsiella pneumoniae.
   5781..5847    +  mobile_element IS1 (fragment): prokaryotic transposable element IS1
   5850..1       -  CDS            lacZα (fragment) (across the origin): LacZα fragment of β-galactosidase; lacZ fragment
>Addgene plasmid #109290 | pSUM-Kan-MCS2-gfp | addgene full sequence | sequence record 211597 | Addgene NGS Result
GCCAAGCTGCGAGCTCGAATTCTGATTAACTTTATAAGGAGGAAAAACATATGACAGAAGCTTTCAGTAA
AGGAGAAGAACTTTTCACTGGAGTTGTCCCAATTCTTGTTGAATTAGATGGTGATGTTAATGGGCACAAA
TTTTCTGTCAGTGGAGAGGGTGAAGGTGATGCAACATACGGAAAACTTACCCTTAAATTTATTTGCACTA
CTGGAAAACTACCTGTTCCATGGCCAACACTTGTCACTACTTTGACTTATGGTGTTCAATGCTTTTCAAG
ATACCCAGATCATATGAAACGGCATGACTTTTTCAAGAGTGCCATGCCCGAAGGTTATGTACAGGAAAGA
ACTATATTTTTCAAAGATGACGGGAACTATAAGACACGTGCTGAAGTCAAGTTTGAAGGTGATACACTTG
TTAATAGAATCGAGTTAAAAGGTATTGATTTTAAAGAAGATGGAAACATTCTTGGACACAAATTGGAATA
CAACTATAACTCACACAATGTATACATCATGGCAGACAAACAAAAGAATGGAATCAAAGTTAACTTCAAA
ATTAGACACAACATTGAAGATGGAAGCGTTCAACTAGCAGACCATTATCAACAAAATACTCCAATTGGCG
ATGGCCCTGTCCTTTTACCAGACAACCATTACCTGTCCACACAATCTGCCCTTTCGAAAGATCCCAACGA
AAAGAGAGACCACATGGTCCTTCTTGAGTTTGTAACAGCTGCTGGGATTACACATGGCATGGATGAACTA
TACAAATGAAGCTTGGATCCCCGGGAATTCGTAATCATGGTCATAGCTGTTTCCTGTGTGAAATTGTTAT
CCGCTCACAATTCCACACAACATACGAGCCGGAAGCATAAAGTGTAAAGCCTGGGGTGCCTAATGAGTGA
GCTAACTCACATTAATTGCGTTGCGCTCACTGCCCGCTTTCCAGTCGGGAAACCTGTCGTGCCAGCTGCA
TTAATGAATCGGCCAACGCGCGGGGAGAGGCGGTTTGCGTATTGGGCGCTAGCGGAGTGTATATACTGGC
TTACTATGTTGGCACTGATGAGGGTGTCAGTGAAGTGCTTCATGTGGCAGGAGAAAAAAGGCTGCACCGG
TGCGTCAGCAGAATATGTGATACAGGATATATTCCGCTTCCTCGCTCACTGACTCGCTACGCTCGGTCGT
TCGACTGCGGCGAGCGGAAATGGCTTACGAACGGGGCGGAGATTTCCTGGAAGATGCCAGGAAGATACTT
AACAGGGAAGTGAGAGGGCCGCGGCAAAGCCGTTTTTCCATAGGCTCCGCCCCCCTGACAAGCATCACGA
AATCTGACGCTCAAATCAGTGGTGGCGAAACCCGACAGGACTATAAAGATACCAGGCGTTTCCCCCTGGC
GGCTCCCTCGTGCGCTCTCCTGTTCCTGCCTTTCGGTTTACCGGTGTCATTCCGCTGTTATGGCCGCGTT
TGTCTCATTCCACGCCTGACACTCAGTTCCGGGTAGGCAGTTCGCTCCAAGCTGGACTGTATGCACGAAC
CCCCCGTTCAGTCCGACCGCTGCGCCTTATCCGGTAACTATCGTCTTGAGTCCAACCCGGAAAGACATGC
AAAAGCACCACTGGCAGCAGCCACTGGTAATTGATTTAGAGGAGTTAGTCTTGAAGTCATGCGCCGGTTA
AGGCTAAACTGAAAGGACAAGTTTTGGTGACTGCGCTCCTCCAAGCCAGTTACCTCGGTTCAAAGAGTTG
GTAGCTCAGAGAACCTTCGAAAAACCGCCCTGCAAGGCGGTTTTTTCGTTTTCAGAGCAAGAGATTACGC
GCAGACCAAAACGATCTCAAGAAGATCATCTTATTAATCAGATAAAATATCGAGCCGAGAACGTTATCGA
AGTTGGTCATGTGTAATCCCCTCGTTTGAACTTTGGATTAAGCGTAGATACACCCTTGGACAAGCCAGTT
GGATTCGGAGACAAGCAAATTCAGCCTTAAAAAGGGCGAGGCCCTGCGGTGGTGGAACACCGCAGGGCCT
CTAACCGCTCGACGCGCTGCACCAACCAGCCCGCGAACGGCTGGCAGCCAGCGTAAGGCGCGGCTCATCG
GGCGGCGTTCGCCACGATGTCCTGCACTTCGAGCCAAGCCTCGAACACCTGCTGGTGTGCACGACTCACC
CGGTTGTTGACACCGCGCGCGGCCGTGCGGGCTCGGTGGGGCGGCTCTGTCGCCCTTGCCAGCGTGAGTA
GCGCGTACCTCACCTCGCCCAACAGGTCGCACACAGCCGATTCGTACGCCATAAAGCCAGGTGAGCCCAC
CAGCTCCGTAAGTTCGGGCGCTGTGTGGCTCGTACCCGCGCATTCAGGCGGCAGGGGGTCTAACGGGTCT
AAGGCGGCGTGTACGGCCGCCACAGCGGCTCTCAGCGGCCCGGAAACGTCCTCGAAACGACGCATGTGTT
CCTCCTGGTTGGTACAGGTGGTTGGGGGTGCTCGGCTGTCGCTGGTGTTCCACCACCAGGGCTCGACGGG
AGAGCGGGGGAGTGTGCAGTTGTGGGGTGGCCCCTCAGCGAAATATCTGACTTGGAGCTCGTGTCGGACC
ATACACCGGTGATTAATCGTGGTCTACTACCAAGCGTGAGCCACGTCGCCGACGAATTTGAGCAGCTCTG
GCTGCCGTACTGGCCGCTGGCAAGCGACGATCTGCTCGAGGGGATCTACCGCCAAAGCCGCGCGTCGGCC
CTAGGCCGCCGGTACATCGAGGCGAACCCAACAGCGCTGGCAAACCTGCTGGTCGTGGACGTAGACCATC
CAGACGCAGCGCTCCGAGCGCTCAGCGCCCGGGGGTCCCATCCGCTGCCCAACGCGATCGTGGGCAATCG
CGCCAACGGCCACGCACACGCAGTGTGGGCACTCAACGCCCCTGTTCCACGCACCGAATACGCGCGGCGT
AAGCCGCTCGCATACATGGCGGCGTGCGCCGAAGGCCTTCGGCGCGCCGTCGACGGCGACCGCAGTTACT
CAGGCCTCATGACCAAAAACCCCGGCCACATCGCCTGGGAAACGGAATGGCTCCACTCAGATCTCTACAC
ACTCAGCCACATCGAGGCCGAGCTCGGCGCGAACATGCCACCGCCGCGCTGGCGTCAGCAGACCACGTAC
AAAGCGGCTCCGACGCCGCTAGGGCGGAATTGCGCACTGTTCGATTCCGTCAGGTTGTGGGCCTATCGTC
CCGCCCTCATGCGGATCTACCTGCCGACCCGGAACGTGGACGGACTCGGCCGCGCGATCTATGCCGAGTG
CCACGCGCGAAACGCCGAATTCCCGTGCAACGACGTGTGTCCCGGACCGCTACCGGACAGCGAGGTCCGC
GCCATCGCCAACAGCATTTGGCGTTGGATCACAACCAAGTCGCGCATTTGGGCGGACGGGATCGTGGTCT
ACGAGGCCACACTCAGTGCGCGCCAGTCGGCCATCTCGCGGAAGGGCGCAGCAGCGCGCACGGCGGCGAG
CACAGTTGCGCGGCGCGCAAAGTCCGCGTCAGCCATGGAGGCATTGCTATGAGCGACGGCTACAGCGACG
GCTACAACCGGCAGCCGACTGTCCGCAAAAAGCGGCGCGTGACCGCCGCCGAAGGCGCTCGAATCACCGG
ACTATCCGAACGCCACGTCGTCCGGCTCGTGGCGCAGGAACGCAGCGAGTGGCTCGCCGAGCAGGCTGCA
CGCCGCGAACGCATCCGCGCCTATCACGACGACGAGGGCCACTCTTGGCCGCAAACGGCCAAACATTTCG
GGCTGCATCTGGACACCGTTAAGCGACTCGGCTATCGGGCGAGGAAAGAGCGTGCGGCAGAACAGGAAGC
GGCTCAAAAGGCCCACAACGAAGCCGACAATCCACCGCTGTTCTAACGCAATTGGGGAGCGGGTGTCGCG
GGGGTTCCGTGGGGGGTTCCGTTGCAACGGGTCGGACAGGTAAAAGTCCTGGTAGACGCTAGTTTTCTGG
TTTGGGCCATGCCTGTCTCGTTGCGTGTTTCGTTGCGCCCGTTTTGAATACCAGCCAGACGAGACGGGGT
TCTACGAATCTTGGTCGATACCAAGCCATTTCCGCTGAATATCGGGGAGCTCACCGCCAGAATCGGTGGT
TGTGGTGATGTACGTGGCGAACTCCGTTGTAGTGCCTGTGGTGGCATCCGTGGCCACTCTCGTTGCACGG
TTCGTTGTGCCGTTACAGGCCCCGTTGACAGCTCACCGAACGTAGTTAAAACATGCTGGTCAAACTAGGT
TTACCAACGATACGAGTCAGCTCATCTAGGGCCAGTTCTAGGCGTTGTTCGTTGCGCGGTTCGTTGCGCA
TGTTTCGTGTGGTTGCTAGATGGCTCCGCAACCACACGCTTCGAGGTTGAGTGCTTCCAGCACGGGCGCG
ATCCAGAAGAACTTCGTCGTGCGACTGTCCTCGTTATTTCTAGGCACAGCTTCACGCTGCCGCAAGCACT
CAGGGCGCAAGGGCTGCTAAAGGAAGCGGAACACGTAGAAAGCCAGTCCGCAGAAACGGTGCTGACCCCG
GATGAATGTCAGCTACTGGGCTATCTGGACAAGGGAAAACGCAAGCGCAAAGAGAAAGCAGGTAGCTTGC
AGTGGGCTTACATGGCGATAGCTAGACTGGGCGGTTTTATGGACAGCAAGCGAACCGGAATTGCCAGCTG
GGGCGCCCTCTGGTAAGGTTGGGAAGCCCTGCAAAGTAAACTGGATGGCTTTCTTGCCGCCAAGGATCTG
ATGGCGCAGGGGATCAAGATCTGATCAAGAGACAGGATGAGGATCGTTTCGCATGATTGAACAAGATGGA
TTGCACGCAGGTTCTCCGGCCGCTTGGGTGGAGAGGCTATTCGGCTATGACTGGGCACAACAGACAATCG
GCTGCTCTGATGCCGCCGTGTTCCGGCTGTCAGCGCAGGGGCGCCCGGTTCTTTTTGTCAAGACCGACCT
GTCCGGTGCCCTGAATGAACTCCAAGACGAGGCAGCGCGGCTATCGTGGCTGGCCACGACGGGCGTTCCT
TGCGCAGCTGTGCTCGACGTTGTCACTGAAGCGGGAAGGGACTGGCTGCTATTGGGCGAAGTGCCGGGGC
AGGATCTCCTGTCATCTCACCTTGCTCCTGCCGAGAAAGTATCCATCATGGCTGATGCAATGCGGCGGCT
GCATACGCTTGATCCGGCTACCTGCCCATTCGACCACCAAGCGAAACATCGCATCGAGCGAGCACGTACT
CGGATGGAAGCCGGTCTTGTCGATCAGGATGATCTGGACGAAGAGCATCAGGGGCTCGCGCCAGCCGAAC
TGTTCGCCAGGCTCAAGGCGCGGATGCCCGACGGCGAGGATCTCGTCGTGACCCATGGCGATGCCTGCTT
GCCGAATATCATGGTGGAAAATGGCCGCTTTTCTGGATTCATCGACTGTGGCCGGCTGGGTGTGGCGGAC
CGCTATCAGGACATAGCGTTGGCTACCCGTGATATTGCTGAAGAGCTTGGCGGCGAATGGGCTGACCGCT
TCCTCGTGCTTTACGGTATCGCCGCTCCCGATTCGCAGCGCATCGCCTTCTATCGCCTTCTTGACGAGTT
CTTCTGAGCGGGACTCTGGGGTTCGAAATGACCGACCAAGCGACGCCCAACCTGCCATCACGAGATTTCG
ATTCCACCGCCGCCTTCTATGAAAGGTTGGGCTTCGGAATCGTTTTCCGGGACGCCGGCTGGATGATCCT
CCAGCGCGGGGATCTCATGCTGGAGTTCTTCGCCCACCCCCTGTCCCTCCTGTTCAGCTACTGACGGGGT
GGTGCGTAACGGCAAAAGCACCGCCGGACATCAGCGCCATTCGCCATTCAGGCTGCGCAACTGTTGGGAA
GGGCGATCGGTGCGGGCCTCTTCGCTATTACGCCAGCTGGCGAAAGGGGGATGTGCTGCAAGGCGATTAA
GTTGGGTAACGCCAGGGTTTTCCCAGTCACGACGTTGTAAAACGACGGCCAGT
